>Addgene plasmid #58257 | pET14b-PITPalpha N90F | addgene partial sequence | sequence record 91673 | T7 5'-TAATACGACTCACTATAGGG-3'
GGGCAGCAGCCATCATCATCATCATCACAGCAGCGGCCTGGTGCCGCGCGGCAGCCATATGGTGCTGCTC
AAGGAGTATCGAGTAATCCTGCCTGTGTCTGTAGATGAGTATCAAGTGGGGCAGCTGTATTCTGTGGCTG
AGGCCAGTAAAAATGAAACGGGTGGTGGCGAAGGCGTGGAGGTCCTGGTGAATGAGCCCTACGAGAAGGA
CGGTGAGAAAGGCCAGTACACACACAAGATCTACCACCTGCAGAGCAAAGTACCCACGTTTGTTCGAATG
CTGGCCCCAGAGGGAGCCCTGAATATACACGAGAAAGCCTGGTTTGCTTACCCCTACTGCAGAACCGTTA
TTACAAATGAGTACATGAAAGAAGACTTTCTGATTAAAATTGAAACCTGGCACAAACCAGATCTTGGCAC
GCAGGAGAATGTGCATAAGCTGGAGCCTGAGGCGTGGAAACACGTGGAAGCCGTATATATAGACATTGCA
GATCGAAGCCAAGTGCTCAGCAAGGATTACAAGGC
