>Addgene plasmid #58257 | pET14b-PITPalpha N90F | addgene partial sequence | sequence record 92530 | T7term 5'-GCTAGTTATTGCTCAGCGG-3'
CTTTCGGGCTTTGTTAGCAGCCGGATCCTAGTCATCTGCTGTCATTCCTTTCACTGGGTCCTTTTGTCTC
ATTTCATCCAGCTGTCTCTTCGTCTCTTCTTCCATCCTTCGAATGTCGTCCATGGTCAGGTCAACCCACT
TATCGAGCCAACAGAACAGCTGCCTGTGGAAGTTTGTAAACAGACGCCTCTCTTGCTTATGGATGAAGTT
CTCCACTTTGTTCTGCAGGCCCCACCACTTGAACTTGACGGTCACCAGTTTGTATGCACACATATATGGG
CAGTCCTTCTGGTTTACCAGCTCTTGCTTCCAATTGGGGCCCAAGGGTCCTCGGCCTGTTTTGATAGATT
TAAATTTTGCTGGGTCTTCCTCTGCCTTGTAATCCTTGCTGAGCACTTGGCTTCGATCTGCAATGTCTAT
ATATACGGCTTCCACGTGTTTCCACGCCTCAGGCTCCAGCTTATGCACATTCTCCTGCGTGCCAAGATCT
GGTTTGTGCCAGGTTTCAATTTTAATCAGAAAGTCTTCTTTCATGTACTCATTTGTAATAACGGTTCTGC
AGTAGGGGTAAGCAAACCAGGCTTTCTCGTGTATATTCAGGGCTCCCTCTGGGGCCAGCATTCGAACAAA
CGTGGGTACTTTGCTCTGCAGGTGGTAGATCTTGTGTGTGTACTGGCCTTTCTCACCGTCCTTCTCGTAG
GGCTCATTCACCAGGACCTCCACGCCTTCGCCACCACCCGTTTCATTTTTACTGGCCTCAGCCACAGAAT
ACAGCTGCCCCACTTGATACTCATCTACAGACACAGGCAGGATTACTCGATACTCCTTGAGCAGCACCAT
ATGGCTGCCGCGCGGCACCAGGCCGCTGCTGTGATGATGATGATGATGGCTGCTGCCCATGGTATATCTC
CTTCTTAAAGTAAAACAAAATTATTTCTAGAGGGAAACCGTTGTGGTCTCCCTATAGTGAGTCGTATTAA
TTTCGCGGGATCGAGATCTCGATCCTCTACGCCGGA
