[The description below was written by a language model from this plasmid's Addgene catalogue record.]
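Description:
pET14b-PITPalpha N90F is a bacterial expression plasmid built on the commercial pET14b backbone (4671 bp without insert). It carries ampicillin resistance for selection and is recorded as a low-copy plasmid that is propagated in a standard cloning strain, DH5alpha. As with pET vectors in general, transcription of the insert depends on T7 RNA polymerase, so protein production requires an expression host that supplies that polymerase. A cloning strain serves only to maintain the DNA.

The insert is human phosphatidylinositol transfer protein alpha (PITPNA), cloned between the NdeI and BamHI sites, both of which were retained. It is placed under the T7 promoter, and the T7 terminator region lies downstream, as indicated by the sequencing primer sites. Cloning through NdeI puts the coding sequence in frame with the backbone-encoded N-terminal His tag, which allows the recombinant protein to be purified by immobilised metal affinity chromatography. The protein carries the point mutation N90F, which the record notes abolishes phosphatidylinositol binding.

The stated purpose is bacterial expression of this mutant protein. The associated work is a structure-function analysis of PITP alpha bound to phosphatidylinositol. The construct is therefore suited to producing a lipid-binding-deficient variant for comparison with the wild-type protein in biochemical or structural studies of lipid binding and transfer. No feature table was provided, so the insert size and exact positions of elements are not stated.
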