Addgene plasmid #58257: pET14b-PITPalpha N90F
Purpose: bacterial expression of human PITP alpha N90F
Depositing lab: Shamshad Cockcroft. Depositing organization: University College London. Publication: Structure-function analysis of human [corrected] phosphatidylinositol transfer protein alpha bound to phosphatidylinositol. Tilley SJ, Skippen A, Murray-Rust J, Swigart PM, Stewart A, Morgan CP, Cockcroft S, McDonald NQ. Structure. 2004 Feb;12(2):317-26. 10.1016/j.str.2004.01.013 PubMed 14962392.
Backbone
  Vector backbone: pET14b
  Backbone manufacturer: EMD Millipore
  Backbone size w/o insert (bp): 4671
  Vector type: Bacterial Expression
Growth in bacteria
  Bacterial resistance: Ampicillin, 100 μg/mL
  Growth temperature: 37°C
  Growth strain: DH5alpha
  Copy number: Low Copy
Gene/Insert
  Gene/Insert name: PITP alpha (alt name: phosphatidylinositol transfer protein alpha)
  Species: H. sapiens (human)
  Mutation: N90F (abolishes PI binding)
  Entrez Gene: PITPNA (a.k.a. HEL-S-36, PI-TPalpha, PITPN, VIB1A)
  Promoter: T7
  Tag / fusion protein: HIS (N terminal on backbone)
  Cloning method: Restriction Enzyme; 5′ cloning site NdeI (not destroyed); 3′ cloning site BamHI (not destroyed)
  Sequencing primers: 5′ T7; 3′ T7 terminal
Terms and licenses: Academic/Nonprofit Terms; Industry Terms: Not Available to Industry
How to cite: pET14b-PITPalpha N90F was a gift from Shamshad Cockcroft (Addgene plasmid # 58257 ; http://n2t.net/addgene:58257 ; RRID:Addgene_58257)
